Addgene plasmid #115969: pLVX-ATF4 mScarlet NLS
Purpose: ER-stress sensor - ATF4 translation at ORF3 fluorescent reporter with mScarlet-I
Depositing lab: David Andrews. Depositing organization: Sunnybrook Research Institute. Publication: Improved IRE1 and PERK Pathway Sensors for Multiplex Endoplasmic Reticulum Stress Assay Reveal Stress Response to Nuclear Dyes Used for Image Segmentation. Nougarede A, Tesniere C, Ylanko J, Rimokh R, Gillet G, Andrews DW. Assay Drug Dev Technol. 2018 Aug 8. doi: 10.1089/adt.2018.862. PubMed 30088945.
Backbone
  Vector backbone: pLVX-Puro
  Backbone manufacturer: Clontech
  Backbone size w/o insert (bp): 8102
  Total vector size (bp): 9268
  Vector type: Mammalian Expression, Lentiviral
  Selectable markers: Puromycin
Growth in bacteria
  Bacterial resistance: Ampicillin, 100 μg/mL
  Growth temperature: 37°C
  Growth strain: NEB Stable
  Copy number: High Copy
Gene/Insert
  Gene/Insert name: activating transcription factor 4
  Species: H. sapiens (human), Synthetic
  Insert size (bp): 1166
  Entrez Gene: ATF4 (a.k.a. CREB-2, CREB2, TAXREB67, TXREB)
  Promoter: CMV
  Tag / fusion protein: HA tag (N terminal on insert); mScarlet-I (C terminal on insert); c-myc NLS (C terminal on insert)
  Cloning method: Restriction Enzyme; 5′ cloning site EcoRI (not destroyed); 3′ cloning site XbaI (not destroyed)
  Sequencing primers: 5′ AGCTCGTTTAGTGAACCGTCAGATC; 3′ CAGCGGGGCTGCTAAAGCGCATGC
Terms and licenses: Academic/Nonprofit Terms; Industry Terms: Not Available to Industry
Depositor comments: This sensor leads to the expression of a mScarlet-I fusion protein in the nucleus upon induction of ER-stress. ER-stress kinetic through the PERK/ATF4 pathway can thus be monitored by recording the red fluorescent signal arising in the nucleus. Designed by Adrien Nougarède.
How to cite: pLVX-ATF4 mScarlet NLS was a gift from David Andrews (Addgene plasmid # 115969 ; http://n2t.net/addgene:115969 ; RRID:Addgene_115969)
