[The description below was written by a language model from this plasmid's Addgene catalogue record and pLannotate feature annotations shown in this document.]
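Description:
pLVX-ATF4 mScarlet NLS is an HIV-1-based lentiviral expression plasmid built on the pLVX-Puro backbone and designed as a fluorescent reporter of endoplasmic reticulum stress signalling through the PERK/ATF4 pathway. It is maintained in E. coli through a high-copy ColE1/pUC-type origin and an ampicillin resistance gene. The viral portion carries the elements needed for packaging and transduction: LTR sequences flanking the transfer cassette, the Ψ packaging signal with an adjoining gag fragment, the Rev response element for export of the unspliced genomic RNA, the cPPT/CTS, and a WPRE downstream of the cassettes to enhance transcript expression. A mouse PGK promoter drives puromycin N-acetyltransferase, allowing selection of transduced mammalian cells.

The reporter cassette lies downstream of the CMV enhancer and promoter, cloned between EcoRI and XbaI sites. According to the record, it consists of human ATF4 sequence with an N-terminal HA tag, fused at its C terminus to the red fluorescent protein mScarlet-I and a c-myc nuclear localisation signal. The feature table detects only a short ATF4 coding fragment just upstream of mScarlet-I, preceded by unannotated sequence. This fits a design in which the ATF4 5′ leader controls translation, although the annotation does not mark upstream ORFs, the HA tag or the NLS. The stated purpose is to report translation at ATF4 ORF3, so although transcription is constitutive, the fusion protein is produced upon ER stress and accumulates in the nucleus. Recording nuclear red fluorescence over time allows PERK/ATF4 pathway kinetics to be followed in live cells, including in multiplexed imaging assays. The sequenced record is slightly shorter than the catalogued total size.
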