Features (pLannotate 1.2.2; 25 found; start..end, strand, type, name):
     24..327     +  enhancer       CMV enhancer: human cytomegalovirus immediate early enhancer
    328..531     +  promoter       CMV promoter: human cytomegalovirus (CMV) immediate early promoter
    616..660     +  misc_feature   MCS (fragment): multiple cloning site
    938..1021    +  CDS            ATF4 (fragment): ATF4_HUMAN - Also known as CREB2 From Homo sapiens (Human).
   1070..1762    +  CDS            mScarlet-I: mScarlet-I is a basic (constitutively fluorescent) red fluorescent protein published in 2016, derived from synthetic construct. It is reported to be a rapidly-maturing monomer with moderate acid sensitivity.
   1830..2329    +  promoter       PGK promoter: mouse phosphoglycerate kinase 1 promoter
   2350..2949    +  CDS            PuroR: puromycin N-acetyltransferase; pac from Streptomyces alboniger; confers resistance to puromycin
   2963..3551    +  misc_feature   WPRE: woodchuck hepatitis virus posttranscriptional regulatory element
   3568..4086    +  CDS            nef (fragment): NEF_HV1BR - Experimental evidence at protein level: Swiss-Prot protein existence level 1. Extracellular Nef protein targets CD4(+) T-lymphocytes for apoptosis by interacting with CXCR4 surface receptors (PubMed:14990729). From Human immunodeficiency virus type 1 group M subtype B (isolate BRU/LAI) (HIV-1).
   4134..4391    +  LTR            5' LTR (truncated): truncated 5' long terminal repeat (LTR) from HIV-1
   4543..4559    -  protein_bind   lac operator: The lac repressor binds to the lac operator to inhibit transcription in E. coli. This inhibition can be relieved by adding lactose or isopropyl-β-D-thiogalactopyranoside (IPTG). lac repressor encoded by lacI
   4567..4597    -  promoter       lac promoter: promoter for the E. coli lac operon
   4612..4633    -  protein_bind   CAP binding site: CAP binding activates transcription in the presence of cAMP. E. coli catabolite activator protein
   4646..4738    -  CDS            lacI (fragment): lac repressor; lacI; The lac repressor binds to the lac operator to inhibit transcription in E. coli. This inhibition can be relieved by adding lactose or isopropyl-β-D-thiogalactopyranoside (IPTG).
   4921..5509    -  rep_origin     ori: high-copy-number ColE1/pMB1/pBR322/pUC origin of replication
   5680..6540    -  CDS            AmpR: β-lactamase; bla; confers resistance to ampicillin, carbenicillin, and related antibiotics
   6541..6645    -  promoter       AmpR promoter: bla
   6693..6827    +  polyA_signal   SV40 poly(A) signal: SV40 polyadenylation signal
   6994..7323    +  CDS            nef (fragment): NEF_HV1BR - Experimental evidence at protein level: Swiss-Prot protein existence level 1. Extracellular Nef protein targets CD4(+) T-lymphocytes for apoptosis by interacting with CXCR4 surface receptors (PubMed:14990729). From Human immunodeficiency virus type 1 group M subtype B (isolate BRU/LAI) (HIV-1).
   7371..7628    +  LTR            5' LTR (truncated): truncated 5' long terminal repeat (LTR) from HIV-1
   7675..7800    +  misc_feature   HIV-1 Ψ: packaging signal of human immunodeficiency virus type 1
   7784..8122    +  CDS            HIV-1 gag (fragment): gag protein from human immunodeficiency virus 1; gag
   8297..8530    +  misc_feature   RRE: The Rev response element (RRE) of HIV-1 allows for Rev-dependent mRNA export from the nucleus to the cytoplasm.
   8907..9007    +  CDS            Rev (fragment): human immunodeficiency virus 1 (HIV-1) Rev protein; rev; enhances nuclear export of unspliced and incompletely spliced viral mRNAs
   9022..9137    +  misc_feature   cPPT/CTS: central polypurine tract and central termination sequence of HIV-1 (lacking the first T)
>Addgene plasmid #115969 | pLVX-ATF4 mScarlet NLS | addgene full sequence | sequence record 380206 | Addgene NGS Result
TATCGATAAGCTTGGGAGTTCCGCGTTACATAACTTACGGTAAATGGCCCGCCTGGCTGACCGCCCAACG
ACCCCCGCCCATTGACGTCAATAATGACGTATGTTCCCATAGTAACGCCAATAGGGACTTTCCATTGACG
TCAATGGGTGGAGTATTTACGGTAAACTGCCCACTTGGCAGTACATCAAGTGTATCATATGCCAAGTACG
CCCCCTATTGACGTCAATGACGGTAAATGGCCCGCCTGGCATTATGCCCAGTACATGACCTTATGGGACT
TTCCTACTTGGCAGTACATCTACGTATTAGTCATCGCTATTACCATGGTGATGCGGTTTTGGCAGTACAT
CAATGGGCGTGGATAGCGGTTTGACTCACGGGGATTTCCAAGTCTCCACCCCATTGACGTCAATGGGAGT
TTGTTTTGGCACCAAAATCAACGGGACTTTCCAAAATGTCGTAACAACTCCGCCCCATTGACGCAAATGG
GCGGTAGGCGTGTACGGTGGGAGGTCTATATAAGCAGAGCTCGTTTAGTGAACCGTCAGATCGCCTGGAG
ACGCCATCCACGCTGTTTTGACCTCCATAGAAGACACCGACTCTACTAGAGGATCGCTAGCGCTACCGGA
CTCAGATCTCGAGCTCAAGCTTCGAATTCTCTACTTTGCCCGCCCACAGATGTAGTTTTCTCTGCGCGTG
TGCGTTTTCCCTCCTCCCCGCCCTCAGGGTCCACGGCCACCATGGCGTATTAGGGGCAGCAGTGCCTGCG
GCAGCATTGGCCTTTGCAGCGGCGGCAGCAGCACCAGGCTCTGCAGCGGCAACCCCCAGCGGCTTAAGCC
ATGGCGCTTCTCACGGCATTCAGCAGCAGCGTTGCTGTAACCGACAAAGACACCTTCGAATTAAGCACAT
TCCTCGATTCCAGCAAAGCACCGCAACATGACCGAAATGAGCTTCCTGAGCAGCGAGGTGTTGGTGGGGG
ACTTGATGTCCCCCTTCGACCAGTCGGGTTTGGGGGCTGAATACCCCTACGACGTGCCCGACTACGCCGG
TGGATCAGGGGGAGGATCCGTCTCCAAAGGGGAAGCGGTCATTAAAGAGTTCATGAGGTTCAAAGTTCAT
ATGGAGGGCAGTATGAACGGCCATGAATTTGAAATCGAGGGCGAGGGGGAGGGACGCCCTTACGAAGGGA
CACAAACAGCCAAACTGAAGGTTACGAAAGGTGGGCCACTTCCCTTTAGTTGGGATATACTGTCACCTCA
ATTTATGTACGGCAGCCGAGCCTTCATTAAACATCCCGCTGACATTCCGGATTACTATAAGCAGTCCTTT
CCAGAGGGGTTTAAATGGGAGCGGGTTATGAATTTCGAGGATGGCGGGGCCGTAACTGTCACGCAGGATA
CCAGTCTGGAAGATGGTACCCTGATTTATAAGGTTAAGCTCAGAGGAACGAACTTCCCGCCAGATGGTCC
CGTAATGCAAAAAAAGACGATGGGTTGGGAGGCATCAACTGAAAGATTGTATCCTGAGGATGGTGTCCTT
AAGGGTGATATTAAAATGGCTCTGAGGCTGAAGGATGGCGGAAGGTATTTGGCAGATTTCAAAACTACAT
ATAAGGCCAAGAAGCCTGTTCAGATGCCAGGTGCCTATAATGTGGACAGAAAACTTGACATTACATCACA
CAACGAGGATTATACCGTCGTGGAGCAATATGAGAGAAGTGAGGGCCGACATAGTACCGGCGGCATGGAT
GAACTCTATAAGGTCGACGGTGGATCAGGGGGACCCGCCGCCAAGCGCGTGAAGCTGGACTAATCTAGAT
AATTCTACCGGGTAGGGGAGGCGCTTTTCCCAAGGCAGTCTGGAGCATGCGCTTTAGCAGCCCCGCTGGG
CACTTGGCGCTACACAAGTGGCCTCTGGCCTCGCACACATTCCACATCCACCGGTAGGCGCCAACCGGCT
CCGTTCTTTGGTGGCCCCTTCGCGCCACCTTCTACTCCTCCCCTAGTCAGGAAGTTCCCCCCCGCCCCGC
AGCTCGCGTCGTGCAGGACGTGACAAATGGAAGTAGCACGTCTCACTAGTCTCGTGCAGATGGACAGCAC
CGCTGAGCAATGGAAGCGGGTAGGCCTTTGGGGCAGCGGCCAATAGCAGCTTTGCTCCTTCGCTTTCTGG
GCTCAGAGGCTGGGAAGGGGTGGGTCCGGGGGCGGGCTCAGGGGCGGGCTCAGGGGCGGGGCGGGCGCCC
GAAGGTCCTCCGGAGGCCCGGCATTCTGCACGCTTCAAAAGCGCACGTCTGCCGCGCTGTTCTCCTCTTC
CTCATCTCCGGGCCTTTCGACCTGCAGCCCAAGCTTACCATGACCGAGTACAAGCCCACGGTGCGCCTCG
CCACCCGCGACGACGTCCCCAGGGCCGTACGCACCCTCGCCGCCGCGTTCGCCGACTACCCCGCCACGCG
CCACACCGTCGATCCGGACCGCCACATCGAGCGGGTCACCGAGCTGCAAGAACTCTTCCTCACGCGCGTC
GGGCTCGACATCGGCAAGGTGTGGGTCGCGGACGACGGCGCCGCGGTGGCGGTCTGGACCACGCCGGAGA
GCGTCGAAGCGGGGGCGGTGTTCGCCGAGATCGGCCCGCGCATGGCCGAGTTGAGCGGTTCCCGGCTGGC
CGCGCAGCAACAGATGGAAGGCCTCCTGGCGCCGCACCGGCCCAAGGAGCCCGCGTGGTTCCTGGCCACC
GTCGGCGTCTCGCCCGACCACCAGGGCAAGGGTCTGGGCAGCGCCGTCGTGCTCCCCGGAGTGGAGGCGG
CCGAGCGCGCCGGGGTGCCCGCCTTCCTGGAGACCTCCGCGCCCCGCAACCTCCCCTTCTACGAGCGGCT
CGGCTTCACCGTCACCGCCGACGTCGAGGTGCCCGAAGGACCGCGCACCTGGTGCATGACCCGCAAGCCC
GGTGCCTGACCGCGTCTGGAACAATCAACCTCTGGATTACAAAATTTGTGAAAGATTGACTGGTATTCTT
AACTATGTTGCTCCTTTTACGCTATGTGGATACGCTGCTTTAATGCCTTTGTATCATGCTATTGCTTCCC
GTATGGCTTTCATTTTCTCCTCCTTGTATAAATCCTGGTTGCTGTCTCTTTATGAGGAGTTGTGGCCCGT
TGTCAGGCAACGTGGCGTGGTGTGCACTGTGTTTGCTGACGCAACCCCCACTGGTTGGGGCATTGCCACC
ACCTGTCAGCTCCTTTCCGGGACTTTCGCTTTCCCCCTCCCTATTGCCACGGCGGAACTCATCGCCGCCT
GCCTTGCCCGCTGCTGGACAGGGGCTCGGCTGTTGGGCACTGACAATTCCGTGGTGTTGTCGGGGAAGCT
GACGTCCTTTCCATGGCTGCTCGCCTGTGTTGCCACCTGGATTCTGCGCGGGACGTCCTTCTGCTACGTC
CCTTCGGCCCTCAATCCAGCGGACCTTCCTTCCCGCGGCCTGCTGCCGGCTCTGCGGCCTCTTCCGCGTC
TTCGCCTTCGCCCTCAGACGAGTCGGATCTCCCTTTGGGCCGCCTCCCCGCCTGGAATTAATTCTGCAGT
CGAGACCTAGAAAAACATGGAGCAATCACAAGTAGCAATACAGCAGCTACCAATGCTGATTGTGCCTGGC
TAGAAGCACAAGAGGAGGAGGAGGTGGGTTTTCCAGTCACACCTCAGGTACCTTTAAGACCAATGACTTA
CAAGGCAGCTGTAGATCTTAGCCACTTTTTAAAAGAAAAGAGGGGACTGGAAGGGCTAATTCACTCCCAA
CGAAGACAAGATATCCTTGATCTGTGGATCTACCACACACAAGGCTACTTCCCTGATTAGCAGAACTACA
CACCAGGGCCAGGGGTCAGATATCCACTGACCTTTGGATGGTGCTACAAGCTAGTACCAGTTGAGCCAGA
TAAGGTAGAAGAGGCCAATAAAGGAGAGAACACCAGCTTGTTACACCCTGTGAGCCTGCATGGGATGGAT
GACCCGGAGAGAGAAGTGTTAGAGTGGAGGTTTGACAGCCGCCTAGCATTTCATCACGTGGCCCGAGAGC
TGCATCCGGAGTACTTCAAGAACTGCTGATATCGAGCTTGCTACAAGGGACTTTCCGCTGGGGACTTTCC
AGGGAGGCGTGGCCTGGGCGGGACTGGGGAGTGGCGAGCCCTCAGATCCTGCATATAAGCAGCTGCTTTT
TGCCTGTACTGGGTCTCTCTGGTTAGACCAGATCTGAGCCTGGGAGCTCTCTGGCTAACTAGGGAACCCA
CTGCTTAAGCCTCAATAAAGCTTGCCTTGAGTGCTTCAAGTAGTGTGTGCCCGTCTGTTGTGTGACTCTG
GTAACTAGAGATCCCTCAGACCCTTTTAGTCAGTGTGGAAAATCTCTAGCAGTAGTAGTTCATGTCATCT
TATTATTCAGTATTTATAACTTGCAAAGAAATGAATATCAGAGAGTGAGAGGCCTTGACATTGCTAGCGT
TTACCGTCGACCTCTAGCTAGAGCTTGGCGTAATCATGGTCATAGCTGTTTCCTGTGTGAAATTGTTATC
CGCTCACAATTCCACACAACATACGAGCCGGAAGCATAAAGTGTAAAGCCTGGGGTGCCTAATGAGTGAG
CTAACTCACATTAATTGCGTTGCGCTCACTGCCCGCTTTCCAGTCGGGAAACCTGTCGTGCCAGCTGCAT
TAATGAATCGGCCAACGCGCGGGGAGAGGCGGTTTGCGTATTGGGCGCTCTTCCGCTTCCTCGCTCACTG
ACTCGCTGCGCTCGGTCGTTCGGCTGCGGCGAGCGGTATCAGCTCACTCAAAGGCGGTAATACGGTTATC
CACAGAATCAGGGGATAACGCAGGAAAGAACATGTGAGCAAAAGGCCAGCAAAAGGCCAGGAACCGTAAA
AAGGCCGCGTTGCTGGCGTTTTTCCATAGGCTCCGCCCCCCTGACGAGCATCACAAAAATCGACGCTCAA
GTCAGAGGTGGCGAAACCCGACAGGACTATAAAGATACCAGGCGTTTCCCCCTGGAAGCTCCCTCGTGCG
CTCTCCTGTTCCGACCCTGCCGCTTACCGGATACCTGTCCGCCTTTCTCCCTTCGGGAAGCGTGGCGCTT
TCTCATAGCTCACGCTGTAGGTATCTCAGTTCGGTGTAGGTCGTTCGCTCCAAGCTGGGCTGTGTGCACG
AACCCCCCGTTCAGCCCGACCGCTGCGCCTTATCCGGTAACTATCGTCTTGAGTCCAACCCGGTAAGACA
CGACTTATCGCCACTGGCAGCAGCCACTGGTAACAGGATTAGCAGAGCGAGGTATGTAGGCGGTGCTACA
GAGTTCTTGAAGTGGTGGCCTAACTACGGCTACACTAGAAGAACAGTATTTGGTATCTGCGCTCTGCTGA
AGCCAGTTACCTTCGGAAAAAGAGTTGGTAGCTCTTGATCCGGCAAACAAACCACCGCTGGTAGCGGTGG
TTTTTTTGTTTGCAAGCAGCAGATTACGCGCAGAAAAAAAGGATCTCAAGAAGATCCTTTGATCTTTTCT
ACGGGGTCTGACGCTCAGTGGAACGAAAACTCACGTTAAGGGATTTTGGTCATGAGATTATCAAAAAGGA
TCTTCACCTAGATCCTTTTAAATTAAAAATGAAGTTTTAAATCAATCTAAAGTATATATGAGTAAACTTG
GTCTGACAGTTACCAATGCTTAATCAGTGAGGCACCTATCTCAGCGATCTGTCTATTTCGTTCATCCATA
GTTGCCTGACTCCCCGTCGTGTAGATAACTACGATACGGGAGGGCTTACCATCTGGCCCCAGTGCTGCAA
TGATACCGCGAGACCCACGCTCACCGGCTCCAGATTTATCAGCAATAAACCAGCCAGCCGGAAGGGCCGA
GCGCAGAAGTGGTCCTGCAACTTTATCCGCCTCCATCCAGTCTATTAATTGTTGCCGGGAAGCTAGAGTA
AGTAGTTCGCCAGTTAATAGTTTGCGCAACGTTGTTGCCATTGCTACAGGCATCGTGGTGTCACGCTCGT
CGTTTGGTATGGCTTCATTCAGCTCCGGTTCCCAACGATCAAGGCGAGTTACATGATCCCCCATGTTGTG
CAAAAAAGCGGTTAGCTCCTTCGGTCCTCCGATCGTTGTCAGAAGTAAGTTGGCCGCAGTGTTATCACTC
ATGGTTATGGCAGCACTGCATAATTCTCTTACTGTCATGCCATCCGTAAGATGCTTTTCTGTGACTGGTG
AGTACTCAACCAAGTCATTCTGAGAATAGTGTATGCGGCGACCGAGTTGCTCTTGCCCGGCGTCAATACG
GGATAATACCGCGCCACATAGCAGAACTTTAAAAGTGCTCATCATTGGAAAACGTTCTTCGGGGCGAAAA
CTCTCAAGGATCTTACCGCTGTTGAGATCCAGTTCGATGTAACCCACTCGTGCACCCAACTGATCTTCAG
CATCTTTTACTTTCACCAGCGTTTCTGGGTGAGCAAAAACAGGAAGGCAAAATGCCGCAAAAAAGGGAAT
AAGGGCGACACGGAAATGTTGAATACTCATACTCTTCCTTTTTCAATATTATTGAAGCATTTATCAGGGT
TATTGTCTCATGAGCGGATACATATTTGAATGTATTTAGAAAAATAAACAAATAGGGGTTCCGCGCACAT
TTCCCCGAAAAGTGCCACCTGACGTCGACGGATCGGGAGATCAACTTGTTTATTGCAGCTTATAATGGTT
ACAAATAAAGCAATAGCATCACAAATTTCACAAATAAAGCATTTTTTTCACTGCATTCTAGTTGTGGTTT
GTCCAAACTCATCAATGTATCTTATCATGTCTGGATCAACTGGATAACTCAAGCTAACCAAAATCATCCC
AAACTTCCCACCCCATACCCTATTACCACTGCCAATTACCTGTGGTTTCATTTACTCTAAACCTGTGATT
CCTCTGAATTATTTTCATTTTAAAGAAATTGTATTTGTTAAATATGTACTACAAACTTAGTAGTTGGAAG
GGCTAATTCACTCCCAAAGAAGACAAGATATCCTTGATCTGTGGATCTACCACACACAAGGCTACTTCCC
TGATTAGCAGAACTACACACCAGGGCCAGGGGTCAGATATCCACTGACCTTTGGATGGTGCTACAAGCTA
GTACCAGTTGAGCCAGATAAGGTAGAAGAGGCCAATAAAGGAGAGAACACCAGCTTGTTACACCCTGTGA
GCCTGCATGGGATGGATGACCCGGAGAGAGAAGTGTTAGAGTGGAGGTTTGACAGCCGCCTAGCATTTCA
TCACGTGGCCCGAGAGCTGCATCCGGAGTACTTCAAGAACTGCTGATATCGAGCTTGCTACAAGGGACTT
TCCGCTGGGGACTTTCCAGGGAGGCGTGGCCTGGGCGGGACTGGGGAGTGGCGAGCCCTCAGATCCTGCA
TATAAGCAGCTGCTTTTTGCCTGTACTGGGTCTCTCTGGTTAGACCAGATCTGAGCCTGGGAGCTCTCTG
GCTAACTAGGGAACCCACTGCTTAAGCCTCAATAAAGCTTGCCTTGAGTGCTTCAAGTAGTGTGTGCCCG
TCTGTTGTGTGACTCTGGTAACTAGAGATCCCTCAGACCCTTTTAGTCAGTGTGGAAAATCTCTAGCAGT
GGCGCCCGAACAGGGACTTGAAAGCGAAAGGGAAACCAGAGGAGCTCTCTCGACGCAGGACTCGGCTTGC
TGAAGCGCGCACGGCAAGAGGCGAGGGGCGGCGACTGGTGAGTACGCCAAAAATTTTGACTAGCGGAGGC
TAGAAGGAGAGAGATGGGTGCGAGAGCGTCAGTATTAAGCGGGGGAGAATTAGATCGCGATGGGAAAAAA
TTCGGTTAAGGCCAGGGGGAAAGAAAAAATATAAATTAAAACATATAGTATGGGCAAGCAGGGAGCTAGA
ACGATTCGCAGTTAATCCTGGCCTGTTAGAAACATCAGAAGGCTGTAGACAAATACTGGGACAGCTACAA
CCATCCCTTCAGACAGGATCAGAAGAACTTAGATCATTATATAATACAGTAGCAACCCTCTATTGTGTGC
ATCAAAGGATAGAGATAAAAGACACCAAGGAAGCTTTAGACAAGATAGAGGAAGAGCAAAACAAAAGTAA
GACCACCGCACAGCAAGCGGCCGGCCGCTGATCTTCAGACCTGGAGGAGGAGATATGAGGGACAATTGGA
GAAGTGAATTATATAAATATAAAGTAGTAAAAATTGAACCATTAGGAGTAGCACCCACCAAGGCAAAGAG
AAGAGTGGTGCAGAGAGAAAAAAGAGCAGTGGGAATAGGAGCTTTGTTCCTTGGGTTCTTGGGAGCAGCA
GGAAGCACTATGGGCGCAGCGTCAATGACGCTGACGGTACAGGCCAGACAATTATTGTCTGGTATAGTGC
AGCAGCAGAACAATTTGCTGAGGGCTATTGAGGCGCAACAGCATCTGTTGCAACTCACAGTCTGGGGCAT
CAAGCAGCTCCAGGCAAGAATCCTGGCTGTGGAAAGATACCTAAAGGATCAACAGCTCCTGGGGATTTGG
GGTTGCTCTGGAAAACTCATTTGCACCACTGCTGTGCCTTGGAATGCTAGTTGGAGTAATAAATCTCTGG
AACAGATTTGGAATCACACGACCTGGATGGAGTGGGACAGAGAAATTAACAATTACACAAGCTTAATACA
CTCCTTAATTGAAGAATCGCAAAACCAGCAAGAAAAGAATGAACAAGAATTATTGGAATTAGATAAATGG
GCAAGTTTGTGGAATTGGTTTAACATAACAAATTGGCTGTGGTATATAAAATTATTCATAATGATAGTAG
GAGGCTTGGTAGGTTTAAGAATAGTTTTTGCTGTACTTTCTATAGTGAATAGAGTTAGGCAGGGATATTC
ACCATTATCGTTTCAGACCCACCTCCCAACCCCGAGGGGACCCGACAGGCCCGAAGGAATAGAAGAAGAA
GGTGGAGAGAGAGACAGAGACAGATCCATTCGATTAGTGAACGGATCTCGACGGTATCGCCTTTAAAAGA
AAAGGGGGGATTGGGGGGTACAGTGCAGGGGAAAGAATAGTAGACATAATAGCAACAGACATACAAACTA
AAGAATTACAAAAACAAATTACAAAAATTCAAAATTTTCGGGTTTATTACAGGGACAGCAGAGATCCAGT
T
