>Addgene plasmid #115969 | pLVX-ATF4 mScarlet NLS | depositor partial sequence | sequence record 218944 | Insert with restriction sites
GAATTCTCTACTTTGCCCGCCCACAGATGTAGTTTTCTCTGCGCGTGTGCGTTTTCCCTCCTCCCCGCCC
TCAGGGTCCACGGCCACCATGGCGTATTAGGGGCAGCAGTGCCTGCGGCAGCATTGGCCTTTGCAGCGGC
GGCAGCAGCACCAGGCTCTGCAGCGGCAACCCCCAGCGGCTTAAGCCATGGCGCTTCTCACGGCATTCAG
CAGCAGCGTTGCTGTAACCGACAAAGACACCTTCGAATTAAGCACATTCCTCGATTCCAGCAAAGCACCG
CAACATGACCGAAATGAGCTTCCTGAGCAGCGAGGTGTTGGTGGGGGACTTGATGTCCCCCTTCGACCAG
TCGGGTTTGGGGGCTGAATACCCCTACGACGTGCCCGACTACGCCGGTGGATCAGGGGGAGGATCCGTCT
CCAAAGGGGAAGCGGTCATTAAAGAGTTCATGAGGTTCAAAGTTCATATGGAGGGCAGTATGAACGGCCA
TGAATTTGAAATCGAGGGCGAGGGGGAGGGACGCCCTTACGAAGGGACACAAACAGCCAAACTGAAGGTT
ACGAAAGGTGGGCCACTTCCCTTTAGTTGGGATATACTGTCACCTCAATTTATGTACGGCAGCCGAGCCT
TCATTAAACATCCCGCTGACATTCCGGATTACTATAAGCAGTCCTTTCCAGAGGGGTTTAAATGGGAGCG
GGTTATGAATTTCGAGGATGGCGGGGCCGTAACTGTCACGCAGGATACCAGTCTGGAAGATGGTACCCTG
ATTTATAAGGTTAAGCTCAGAGGAACGAACTTCCCGCCAGATGGTCCCGTAATGCAAAAAAAGACGATGG
GTTGGGAGGCATCAACTGAAAGATTGTATCCTGAGGATGGTGTCCTTAAGGGTGATATTAAAATGGCTCT
GAGGCTGAAGGATGGCGGAAGGTATTTGGCAGATTTCAAAACTACATATAAGGCCAAGAAGCCTGTTCAG
ATGCCAGGTGCCTATAATGTGGACAGAAAACTTGACATTACATCACACAACGAGGATTATACCGTCGTGG
AGCAATATGAGAGAAGTGAGGGCCGACATAGTACCGGCGGCATGGATGAACTCTATAAGGTCGACGGTGG
ATCAGGGGGACCCGCCGCCAAGCGCGTGAAGCTGGACTAATCTAGA
